Addgene plasmid #244332: pAAVLINK-EF1alpha-HA-5'-TRPM1
Purpose: 5' AAVLINK plasmid for TRPM1 expression
Depositing lab: Zhonghua Lu. Depositing organization: Shenzhen Institute of Advanced Technology (SIAT), Chinese Academy of Sciences. Publication: AAVLINK: A potent DNA-recombination method for large cargo delivery in gene therapy. Lin J, Lin Y, Liu N, Cao W, Zhang J, Wen S, Zhang Y, Liao W, Hong Z, Lin Y, Liu Q, Liu H, Li Q, Chen B, Li M, Luo Z, Yang L, Yang Y, Zheng SH, Wang Y, Chu H, Hu Y, Qin Y, Luo BX, Tian S, Chen Y, Yan T, Yang L, Wang H, Liu T, Jiang Y, Lu Z. Cell. 2026 Feb 5;189(3):969-986.e17. doi: 10.1016/j.cell.2025.12.039. Epub 2026 Jan 27. PubMed 41605211.
Backbone
  Vector backbone: pAAV-MCS2
  Backbone manufacturer: Steve Jackson (Addgene # 46954)
  Vector type: AAV
Growth in bacteria
  Bacterial resistance: Ampicillin, 100 μg/mL
  Growth temperature: 37°C
  Growth strain: NEB Stable
  Copy number: High Copy
Gene/Insert
  Gene/Insert name: TRPM1
  Species: H. sapiens (human)
  Entrez Gene: TRPM1 (a.k.a. CSNB1C, LTRPC1, MLSN1)
  Promoter: EF1alpha
  Tag / fusion protein: HA (N terminal on insert)
  Cloning method: Restriction Enzyme; 5′ cloning site unknown (unknown if destroyed)
Terms and licenses: Academic/Nonprofit Terms; Industry Terms: Not Available to Industry
Depositor comments: See publication for corresponding AAV Link vectors.
How to cite: pAAVLINK-EF1alpha-HA-5'-TRPM1 was a gift from Zhonghua Lu (Addgene plasmid # 244332 ; http://n2t.net/addgene:244332 ; RRID:Addgene_244332)
