[The description below was written by a language model from this plasmid's Addgene catalogue record and pLannotate feature annotations shown in this document.]
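Description:
pAAVLINK-EF1alpha-HA-5'-TRPM1 is an AAV transfer plasmid built on the pAAV-MCS2 backbone that carries the upstream (5') half of a split expression cassette for human TRPM1, a cation channel gene also known as MLSN1/LTRPC1/CSNB1C. It belongs to the AAVLINK system, a DNA-recombination approach for delivering cargoes that exceed the packaging capacity of a single AAV. The matching 3' vector is not described in this record, and the depositor refers users to the publication for the corresponding partners. In bacteria the plasmid is maintained at high copy through a ColE1/pUC-type origin and selected with ampicillin via the bla gene. An f1 origin is also present, along with residual bom and rop fragments from the pBR322 lineage.

Between the AAV2 inverted terminal repeats, which direct replication and packaging of the vector genome, expression is driven by an EF-1α core promoter followed by a truncated HTLV-1 5' LTR segment, a combination commonly used as a compact composite promoter. This drives a TRPM1 coding fragment of roughly 2.4 kb, which the catalogue lists as carrying an N-terminal HA tag, although the tag itself is not annotated in the feature table. Immediately after the partial coding sequence come a fragment of the chimeric β-globin/immunoglobulin intron and a lox2272 site. No polyadenylation signal is annotated, consistent with a 5' half-vector. This arrangement suggests that Cre-mediated recombination at lox2272 joins the 5' genome to its 3' partner and that the junction lies within an intron that is spliced out to restore the full-length transcript, though the record does not spell out the mechanism. One ITR is annotated as complete and the other only as fragments.
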