Features (pLannotate 1.2.2; 16 found; start..end, strand, type, name):
   2190..2230    +  intron         chimeric intron (fragment): chimera between introns from human β-globin and immunoglobulin heavy chain genes
   2239..2267    +  protein_bind   lox2272 (fragment): Cre-mediated recombination occurs in the 8-bp core sequence (GGATACTT). lox2272 sites are compatible with each other, but incompatible with loxP or loxN sites (Lee and Saito, 1988). Cre recombinase
   2312..2452    +  repeat_region  AAV2 ITR: inverted terminal repeat of adeno-associated virus serotype 2 inverted
   2457..2508    -  misc_feature   bom (fragment): basis of mobility region from pBR322
   2527..2982    +  rep_origin     f1 ori (sequence partly withheld): f1 bacteriophage origin of replication; arrow indicates direction of (+) strand synthesis
   2983..3032    -  misc_feature   bom (fragment): basis of mobility region from pBR322
   3134..3169    -  CDS            rop (fragment): Rop protein, which maintains plasmids at low copy number; rop
   3264..3368    +  promoter       AmpR promoter: bla
   3369..4229    +  CDS            AmpR: β-lactamase; bla; confers resistance to ampicillin, carbenicillin, and related antibiotics
   4400..4988    +  rep_origin     ori: high-copy-number ColE1/pMB1/pBR322/pUC origin of replication
   5061..5088    +  repeat_region  AAV2 ITR (fragment): inverted terminal repeat of adeno-associated virus serotype 2 inverted
   5117..5144    +  repeat_region  AAV2 ITR (fragment): inverted terminal repeat of adeno-associated virus serotype 2 inverted
   5194..5210    -  misc_feature   MCS (fragment): pUC18/19 multiple cloning site
   5236..5447    +  promoter       EF-1α core promoter: core promoter for human elongation factor EF-1α
   5460..5728    +  LTR            5' LTR (truncated): truncated 5' long terminal repeat (LTR) from human T-cell leukemia virus (HTLV) type 1
   5864..2189    +  CDS            TRPM1 (fragment) (across the origin): TRPM1_HUMAN - Also known as LTRPC1, MLSN From Homo sapiens (Human).
>Addgene plasmid #244332 | pAAVLINK-EF1alpha-HA-5'-TRPM1 | addgene full sequence | sequence record 489082 | Addgene NGS Result
ATATCCGTGTATCCTATGACACCAAGCCAGACTCACTGCTCCATCTCATGGTGAAAGATTGGCAGCTGGA
ACTCCCCAAGCTCTTAATATCTGTGCATGGAGGCCTCCAGAACTTTGAGATGCAGCCCAAGCTGAAACAA
GTCTTTGGGAAAGGCCTGATCAAGGCTGCTATGACCACCGGGGCCTGGATCTTCACCGGGGGTGTCAGCA
CAGGTGTTATCAGCCACGTAGGGGATGCCTTGAAAGACCACTCCTCCAAGTCCAGAGGCCGGGTTTGTGC
TATAGGAATTGCTCCATGGGGCATCGTGGAGAATAAGGAAGACCTGGTTGGAAAGGATGTAACAAGAGTG
TACCAGACCATGTCCAACCCTCTAAGTAAGCTCTCTGTGCTCAACAACTCCCACACCCACTTCATCCTGG
CTGACAATGGCACCCTGGGCAAGTATGGCGCCGAGGTGAAGCTGCGAAGGCTGCTGGAAAAGCACATCTC
CCTGCAGAAGATCAACACAAGACTGGGGCAGGGCGTGCCCCTCGTGGGTCTCGTGGTGGAGGGGGGCCCT
AACGTGGTGTCCATCGTCTTGGAATACCTGCAAGAAGAGCCTCCCATCCCTGTGGTGATTTGTGATGGCA
GCGGACGTGCCTCGGACATCCTGTCCTTTGCGCACAAGTACTGTGAAGAAGGCGGAATAATAAATGAGTC
CCTCAGGGAGCAGCTTCTAGTTACCATTCAGAAAACATTTAATTATAATAAGGCACAATCACATCAGCTG
TTTGCAATTATAATGGAGTGCATGAAGAAGAAAGAACTCGTCACTGTGTTCAGAATGGGTTCTGAGGGCC
AGCAGGACATCGAGATGGCAATTTTAACTGCCCTGCTGAAAGGAACAAACGTATCTGCTCCAGATCAGCT
GAGCTTGGCACTGGCTTGGAACCGCGTGGACATAGCACGAAGCCAGATCTTTGTCTTTGGGCCCCACTGG
CCGCCCCTGGGAAGCCTGGCACCCCCGACGGACAGCAAAGCCACGGAGAAGGAGAAGAAGCCACCCATGG
CCACCACCAAGGGAGGAAGAGGAAAAGGGAAAGGCAAGAAGAAAGGGAAAGTGAAAGAGGAAGTGGAGGA
AGAAACTGACCCCCGGAAGATAGAGCTGCTGAACTGGGTGAATGCTTTGGAGCAAGCGATGCTAGATGCT
TTAGTCTTAGATCGTGTCGACTTTGTGAAGCTCCTGATTGAAAACGGAGTGAACATGCAACACTTTCTGA
CCATTCCGAGGCTGGAGGAGCTTTATAACACAAGACTGGGTCCACCAAACACACTTCATCTGCTGGTGAG
GGATGTGAAAAAGAGCAACCTTCCGCCTGATTACCACATCAGCCTCATAGACATCGGGCTCGTGCTGGAG
TACCTCATGGGAGGAGCCTACCGCTGCAACTACACTCGGAAAAACTTTCGGACCCTTTACAACAACTTGT
TTGGACCAAAGAGGCCTAAAGCTCTTAAACTTCTGGGAATGGAAGATGATGAGCCTCCAGCTAAAGGGAA
GAAAAAGAAAAAGAAGAAAAAGGAGGAAGAGATCGACATTGATGTGGACGACCCTGCCGTGAGTCGGTTC
CAGTATCCCTTCCACGAGCTGATGGTGTGGGCAGTGCTGATGAAACGCCAGAAAATGGCAGTGTTCCTCT
GGCAGCGAGGGGAAGAGAGCATGGCCAAGGCCCTGGTGGCCTGCAAGCTCTACAAGGCCATGGCCCACGA
GTCCTCCGAGAGTGATCTGGTGGATGACATCTCCCAGGACTTGGATAACAATTCCAAAGACTTCGGCCAG
CTTGCTTTGGAGTTATTAGACCAGTCCTATAAGCATGACGAGCAGATCGCTATGAAACTCCTGACCTACG
AGCTGAAAAACTGGAGCAACTCGACCTGCCTCAAACTGGCCGTGGCAGCCAAACACCGGGACTTCATTGC
TCACACCTGCAGCCAGATGCTGCTGACCGATATGTGGATGGGAAGACTGCGGATGCGGAAGAACCCCGGC
CTGAAGGTTATCATGGGGATTCTTCTACCCCCCACCATCTTGTTTTTGGAATTTCGCACATATGATGATT
TCTCGTATCAAACATCCAAGGAAAATGAGGATGGCAAAGAAAAAGAAGAGGAAAATACGGATGCAAATGC
AGATGCTGGCTCAAGAAAGGTAAGTATCAAGGTTACAAGACAGGTTTAAGGAGACCAATAAGCTATTATT
CGTATAGGATACTTTATACGAAGTTATTAAGTTATGGAGACCGGTGTGGCACGTGCGGACCGAGCGGCCG
CAGGAACCCCTAGTGATGGAGTTGGCCACTCCCTCTCTGCGCGCTCGCTCGCTCACTGAGGCCGGGCGAC
CAAAGGTCGCCCGACGCCCGGGCTTTGCCCGGGCGGCCTCAGTGAGCGAGCGAGCGCGCAGCTGCCTGCA
GGGGCGCCTGATGCGGTATTTTCTCCTTACGCATCTGTGCGGTATTTCACACCGCATA
[95 nt withheld, positions 2509-2603]
T
[46 nt withheld, positions 2605-2650]
C
[141 nt withheld, positions 2652-2792]
CCTTTGACGTTGGAGTCCACGTTCTTT
[37 nt withheld, positions 2820-2856]
ACTCTATCTCGGGCTATTCTTTTGATTTATAAGGGATTTTGCCGATTTCGGTCTATTGGTTAAAAAATGA
GCTGATTTAACAAAAATTTAACGCGAATTTTAACAAAATATTAACGTTTACAATTTTATGGTGCACTCTC
AGTACAATCTGCTCTGATGCCGCATAGTTAAGCCAGCCCCGACACCCGCCAACACCCGCTGACGCGCCCT
GACGGGCTTGTCTGCTCCCGGCATCCGCTTACAGACAAGCTGTGACCGTCTCCGGGAGCTGCATGTGTCA
GAGGTTTTCACCGTCATCACCGAAACGCGCGAGACGAAAGGGCCTCGTGATACGCCTATTTTTATAGGTT
AATGTCATGATAATAATGGTTTCTTAGACGTCAGGTGGCACTTTTCGGGGAAATGTGCGCGGAACCCCTA
TTTGTTTATTTTTCTAAATACATTCAAATATGTATCCGCTCATGAGACAATAACCCTGATAAATGCTTCA
ATAATATTGAAAAAGGAAGAGTATGAGTATTCAACATTTCCGTGTCGCCCTTATTCCCTTTTTTGCGGCA
TTTTGCCTTCCTGTTTTTGCTCACCCAGAAACGCTGGTGAAAGTAAAAGATGCTGAAGATCAGTTGGGTG
CACGAGTGGGTTACATCGAACTGGATCTCAACAGCGGTAAGATCCTTGAGAGTTTTCGCCCCGAAGAACG
TTTTCCAATGATGAGCACTTTTAAAGTTCTGCTATGTGGCGCGGTATTATCCCGTATTGACGCCGGGCAA
GAGCAACTCGGTCGCCGCATACACTATTCTCAGAATGACTTGGTTGAGTACTCACCAGTCACAGAAAAGC
ATCTTACGGATGGCATGACAGTAAGAGAATTATGCAGTGCTGCCATAACCATGAGTGATAACACTGCGGC
CAACTTACTTCTGACAACGATCGGAGGACCGAAGGAGCTAACCGCTTTTTTGCACAACATGGGGGATCAT
GTAACTCGCCTTGATCGTTGGGAACCGGAGCTGAATGAAGCCATACCAAACGACGAGCGTGACACCACGA
TGCCTGTAGCAATGGCAACAACGTTGCGCAAACTATTAACTGGCGAACTACTTACTCTAGCTTCCCGGCA
ACAATTAATAGACTGGATGGAGGCGGATAAAGTTGCAGGACCACTTCTGCGCTCGGCCCTTCCGGCTGGC
TGGTTTATTGCTGATAAATCTGGAGCCGGTGAGCGTGGGTCTCGCGGTATCATTGCAGCACTGGGGCCAG
ATGGTAAGCCCTCCCGTATCGTAGTTATCTACACGACGGGGAGTCAGGCAACTATGGATGAACGAAATAG
ACAGATCGCTGAGATAGGTGCCTCACTGATTAAGCATTGGTAACTGTCAGACCAAGTTTACTCATATATA
CTTTAGATTGATTTAAAACTTCATTTTTAATTTAAAAGGATCTAGGTGAAGATCCTTTTTGATAATCTCA
TGACCAAAATCCCTTAACGTGAGTTTTCGTTCCACTGAGCGTCAGACCCCGTAGAAAAGATCAAAGGATC
TTCTTGAGATCCTTTTTTTCTGCGCGTAATCTGCTGCTTGCAAACAAAAAAACCACCGCTACCAGCGGTG
GTTTGTTTGCCGGATCAAGAGCTACCAACTCTTTTTCCGAAGGTAACTGGCTTCAGCAGAGCGCAGATAC
CAAATACTGTTCTTCTAGTGTAGCCGTAGTTAGGCCACCACTTCAAGAACTCTGTAGCACCGCCTACATA
CCTCGCTCTGCTAATCCTGTTACCAGTGGCTGCTGCCAGTGGCGATAAGTCGTGTCTTACCGGGTTGGAC
TCAAGACGATAGTTACCGGATAAGGCGCAGCGGTCGGGCTGAACGGGGGGTTCGTGCACACAGCCCAGCT
TGGAGCGAACGACCTACACCGAACTGAGATACCTACAGCGTGAGCTATGAGAAAGCGCCACGCTTCCCGA
AGGGAGAAAGGCGGACAGGTATCCGGTAAGCGGCAGGGTCGGAACAGGAGAGCGCACGAGGGAGCTTCCA
GGGGGAAACGCCTGGTATCTTTATAGTCCTGTCGGGTTTCGCCACCTCTGACTTGAGCGTCGATTTTTGT
GATGCTCGTCAGGGGGGCGGAGCCTATGGAAAAACGCCAGCAACGCGGCCTTTTTACGGTTCCTGGCCTT
TTGCTGGCCTTTTGCTCACATGTCCTGCAGGCAGCTGCGCGCTCGCTCGCTCACTGAGGCCGCCCGGGCG
TCGGGCGACCTTTGGTCGCCCGGCCTCAGTGAGCGAGCGAGCGCGCAGAGAGGGAGTGGCCAACTCCATC
ACTAGGGGTTCCTGCGGCCGCACGCGTGTCGACTCTAGAGGATCTGCGATCGCTCCGGTGCCCGTCAGTG
GGCAGAGCGCACATCGCCCACAGTCCCCGAGAAGTTGGGGGGAGGGGTCGGCAATTGAACGGGTGCCTAG
AGAAGGTGGCGCGGGGTAAACTGGGAAAGTGATGTCGTGTACTGGCTCCGCCTTTTTCCCGAGGGTGGGG
GAGAACCGTATATAAGTGCAGTAGTCGCCGTGAACGTTCTTTTTCGCAACGGGTTTGCCGCCAGAACACA
GCTGAAGCTTCGAGGGGCTCGCATCTCTCCTTCACGCGCCCGCCGCCCTACCTGAGGCCGCCATCCACGC
CGGTTGAGTCGCGTTCTGCCGCCTCCCGCCTGTGGTGCCTCCTGAACTGCGTCCGCCGTCTAGGTAAGTT
TAAAGCTCAGGTCGAGACCGGGCCTTTGTCCGGCGCTCCCTTGGAGCCTACCTAGACTCAGCCGGCTCTC
CACGCTTTGCCTGACCCTGCTTGCTCAACTCTACGTCTTTGTTTCGTTTTCTGTTCTGCGCCGTTACAGA
TCCAAGCTGTGACCGGCGCCTACCGTACGGCCACCATGTACCCTTATGACGTACCTGACTATGCTGGATC
TATGGGTCAGAAATCTTGGATAGAGAAAACCTTTTGCAAACGGGAATGTATCTTTGTAATTCCTAGCATG
AAAGACTCTAACAGGTGTTGCTGTGGCCAGTTCACCAACCAGCATATCCCCCCTCTGCCAAGTGCAACAC
CCAGCAAAAATGAAGAGGAAAGCAAACAGGTGGAGACTCAGCCTGAGAAATGGTCTGTTGCCAAGCACAC
CCAGAGCTACCCAACAGATTCCTATGGAGTTCTTGAATTCCAGGGTGGCGGATATTCCAATAAAGCCATG
T
